>Addgene plasmid #230814 | CAG-MCS-WPRE-SV40 - GCH1 | addgene full sequence | sequence record 466629 | Addgene NGS Result
TTGAGATCCTTTTTTTCTGCGCGTAATCTGCTGCTTGCAAACAAAAAAACCACCGCTACCAGCGGTGGTT
TGTTTGCCGGATCAAGAGCTACCAACTCTTTTTCCGAAGGTAACTGGCTTCAGCAGAGCGCAGATACCAA
ATACTGTTCTTCTAGTGTAGCCGTAGTTAGGCCACCACTTCAAGAACTCTGTAGCACCGCCTACATACCT
CGCTCTGCTAATCCTGTTACCAGTGGCTGCTGCCAGTGGCGATAAGTCGTGTCTTACCGGGTTGGACTCA
AGACGATAGTTACCGGATAAGGCGCAGCGGTCGGGCTGAACGGGGGGTTCGTGCACACAGCCCAGCTTGG
AGCGAACGACCTACACCGAACTGAGATACCTACAGCGTGAGCTATGAGAAAGCGCCACGCTTCCCGAAGG
GAGAAAGGCGGACAGGTATCCGGTAAGCGGCAGGGTCGGAACAGGAGAGCGCACGAGGGAGCTTCCAGGG
GGAAACGCCTGGTATCTTTATAGTCCTGTCGGGTTTCGCCACCTCTGACTTGAGCGTCGATTTTTGTGAT
GCTCGTCAGGGGGGCGGAGCCTATGGAAAAACGCCAGCAACGCGGCCTTTTTACGGTTCCTGGCCTTTTG
CTGGCCTTTTGCTCACATGTTCTTTCCTGCGTTATCCCCTGATTCTGTGGATAACCGTATTACCGCCTTT
GAGTGAGCTGATACCGCTCGCCGCAGCCGAACGACCGAGCGCAGCGAGTCAGTGAGCGAGGAAGCGGAAG
AGCGCCCAATACGCAAACCGCCTCTCCCCGCGCGTTGGCCGATTCATTAATGCAGCTGGCACGACAGGTT
TCCCGACTGGAAAGCGGGCAGTGAGCGCAACGCAATTAATGTGAGTTAGCTCACTCATTAGGCACCCCAG
GCTTTACACTTTATGCTTCCGGCTCGTATGTTGTGTGGAATTGTGAGCGGATAACAATTTCACACAGGAA
ACAGCTATGACCATGATTACGAATTGCCTGCAGGCAGCTGCGCGCTCGCTCGCTCACTGAGGCCGGGCGA
CCAAAGGTCGCCCGACGCCCGGGCTTTGCCCGGGCGGCCTCAGTGAGCGAGCGAGCGCGCAGAGAGGGAG
TGGCCAACTCCATCACTAGGGGTTCCTATCGATGGCGCGCCTACCACATTTGTAGAGGTTTTACTTGCTT
TAAAAAACCTCCCACATCTCCCCCTGAACCTGAAACATAAAATGAATGCAATTGTTGTTGTTAACTTGTT
TATTGCAGCTTATAATGGTTACAAATAAAGCAATAGCATCACAAATTTCACAAATAAAGCATTTTTTTCA
CTGCATTCTAGTTGTGGTTTGTCCAAACTCATCAATGTATCTTATCATGTCTGTGTACAGCGGGGAGGCG
GCCCAAAGGGAGATCCGACTCGTCTGAGGGCGAAGGCGAAGACGCGGAAGAGGCCGCAGAGCCGGCAGCA
GGCCGCGGGAAGGAAGGTCCGCTGGATTGAGGGCCGAAGGGACGTAGCAGAAGGACGTCCCGCGCAGAAT
CCAGGTGGCAACACAGGCGAGCAGCCAAGGAAAGGACGATGATTTCCCCGACAACACCACGGAATTGTCA
GTGCCCAACAGCCGAGCCCCTGTCCAGCAGCGGGCAAGGCAGGCGGCGATGAGTTCCGCCGTGGCAATAG
GGAGGGGGAAAGCGAAAGTCCCGGAAAGGAGCTGACAGGTGGTGGCAATGCCCCAACCAGTGGGGGTTGC
GTCAGCAAACACAGTGCACACCACGCCACGTTGCCTGACAACGGGCCACAACTCCTCATAAAGAGACAGC
AACCAGGATTTATACAAGGAGGAGAAAATGAAAGCCATACGGGAAGCAATAGCATGATACAAAGGCATTA
AAGCAGCGTATCCACATAGCGTAAAAGGAGCAACATAGTTAAGAATACCAGTCAATCTTTCACAAATTTT
GTAATCCAGAGGTTGATTGCTAGCGGTACCGGGCCCCCCCTCGAGGTCGACGGTATCGATAAGCTTGATA
TCGAATTCCTGCAGCCCGGGGGATCCACTAGTTCTAGAGCGGCCGCCACCGCGGTGGAGCTCACCGGTCA
ATTCTTTGCCAAAATGATGAGACAGCACAATAACCAGCACGTTGCCCAGGAGCTGTAGGAAAAAGAAGAA
GGCATGAACATGGTTAGCAGAGGCTCTAGAGCCGCCGGTCACACGCCAGAAGCCGAACCCCGCCCTGCCC
CGTCCCCCCCGAAGGCAGCCGTCCCCCCGCGGACAGCCCCGAGGCTGGAGAGGGAGAAGGGGACGGCGGC
GCGGCGACGCACGAAGGCCCTCCCCGCCCATTTCCTTCCTGCCGGCGCCGCACCGCTTCGCCCCGCGCCC
GCTAGAGGGGGTGCGGCGGCGCCTCCCAGATTTCGGCTCCGCACAGATTTGGGACAAAGGAAGTCCCTGC
GCCCTCTCGCACGATTACCATAAAAGGCAATGGCTGCGGCTCGCCGCGCCTCGACAGCCGCCGGCGCTCC
GGGGGCCGCCGCGCCCCTCCCCCGAGCCCTCCCCGGCCCGAGGCGGCCCCGCCCCGCCCGGCACCCCCAC
CTGCCGCCACCCCCCGCCCGGCACGGCGAGCCCCGCGCCACGCCCCGTACGGAGCCCCGCACCCGAAGCC
GGGCCGTGCTCAGCAACTCGGGGAGGGGGGTGCAGGGGGGGTTGCAGCCCGACCGACGCGCCCACACCCC
CTGCTCACCCCCCCACGCACACACCCCGCACGCAGCCTTTGTTCCCCTCGCAGCCCCCCCCGCACCGCGG
GGCACCGCCCCCGGCCGCGCTCCCCTCGCGCACACTGCGGAGCGCACAAAGCCCCGCGCCGCGCCCGCAG
CGCTCACAGCCGCCGGGCAGCGCGGAGCCGCACGCGGCGCTCCCCACGCACACACACACGCACGCACCCC
CCGAGCCGCTCCCCCCGCACAAAGGGCCCTCCCGGAGCCCCTCAAGGCTTTCACGCAGCCACAGAAAAGA
AACAAGCCGTCATTAAACCAAGCGCTAATTACAGCCCGGAGGAGAAGGGCCGTCCCGCCCGCTCACCTGT
GGGAGTAACGCGGTCAGTCAGAGCCGGGGCGGGCGGCGCGAGGCGGCGGCGGAGCGGGGCACGGGGCGAA
GGCAGCGCGCAGCGACTCCCGCCCGCCGCGCGCTTCGCTTTTTATAGGGCCGCCGCCGCCGCCGCCTCGC
CATAAAAGGAAACTTTCGGAGCGCGCCGCTCTGATTGGCTGCCGCCGCACCTCTCCGCCTCGCCCCGCCC
CGCCCCTCGCCCCGCCCCGCCCCGCCTGGCGCGCGCCCCCCCCCCCCCCCCCCCGCCCCCATCGCTGCAC
AAAATAATTAAAAAATAAATAAATACAAAATTGGGGGTGGGGAGGGGGGGGAGATGGGGAGAGTGAAGCA
GAACGTGGGGCTCACCTCGACCATGGTAATAGCGATGACTAATACGTAGATGTACTGCCAAGTAGGAAAG
TCCCATAAGGTCATGTACTGGGCATAATGCCAGGCGGGCCATTTACCGTCATTGACGTCAATAGGGGGCG
TACTTGGCATATGATACACTTGATGTACTGCCAAGTGGGCAGTTTACCGTAAATACTCCACCCATTGACG
TCAATGGAAAGTCCCTATTGGCGTTACTATGGGAACATACGTCATTATTGACGTCAATGGGCGGGGGTCG
TTGGGCGGTCAGCCAGGCGGGCCATTTACCGTAAGTTATGTAACGCGGAACTCCATATATGGGCTATGAA
CTAATGACCCCGTAATTGATTACTATTAATAACTAGTCAATAATCAATGTCGAGGGTTACCGCCTAGGAT
CGATAGATCTAGGAACCCCTAGTGATGGAGTTGGCCACTCCCTCTCTGCGCGCTCGCTCGCTCACTGAGG
CCGGGCGACCAAAGGTCGCCCGACGCCCGGGCTTTGCCCGGGCGGCCTCAGTGAGCGAGCGAGCGCGCAG
CTGCCTGCAGGCAGCTTGGCACTGGCCGTCGTTTTACAACGTCGTGACTGGGAAAACCCTGGCGTTACCC
AACTTAATCGCCTTGCAGCACATCCCCCTTTCGCCAGCTGGCGTAATAGCGAAGAGGCCCGCACCGATCG
CCCTTCCCAACAGTTGCGCAGCCTGAATGGCGAATGGCGCCTGATGCGGTATTTTCTCCTTACGCATCTG
TGCGGTATTTCACACCGCATA
[142 nt withheld, positions 4222-4363]
C
[141 nt withheld, positions 4365-4505]
CCTTTGACGTTGGAGTCCACGTTCTTT
[37 nt withheld, positions 4533-4569]
ACCCTATCTCGGGCTATTCTTTTGATTTATAAGGGATTTTGCCGATTTCGGCCTATTGGTTAAAAAATGA
GCTGATTTAACAAAAATTTAACGCGAATTTTAACAAAATATTAACGTTTACAATTTTATGGTGCACTCTC
AGTACAATCTGCTCTGATGCCGCATAGTTAAGCCAGCCCCGACACCCGCCAACACCCGCTGACGCGCCCT
GACGGGCTTGTCTGCTCCCGGCATCCGCTTACAGACAAGCTGTGACCGTCTCCGGGAGCTGCATGTGTCA
GAGGTTTTCACCGTCATCACCGAAACGCGCGAGACGAAAGGGCCTCGTGATACGCCTATTTTTATAGGTT
AATGTCATGATAATAATGGTTTCTTAGACGTCAGGTGGCACTTTTCGGGGAAATGTGCGCGGAACCCCTA
TTTGTTTATTTTTCTAAATACATTCAAATATGTATCCGCTCATGAGACAATAACCCTGATAAATGCTTCA
ATAATATTGAAAAAGGAAGAGTATGAGTATTCAACATTTCCGTGTCGCCCTTATTCCCTTTTTTGCGGCA
TTTTGCCTTCCTGTTTTTGCTCACCCAGAAACGCTGGTGAAAGTAAAAGATGCTGAAGATCAGTTGGGTG
CACGAGTGGGTTACATCGAACTGGATCTCAACAGCGGTAAGATCCTTGAGAGTTTTCGCCCCGAAGAACG
TTTTCCAATGATGAGCACTTTTAAAGTTCTGCTATGTGGCGCGGTATTATCCCGTATTGACGCCGGGCAA
GAGCAACTCGGTCGCCGCATACACTATTCTCAGAATGACTTGGTTGAGTACTCACCAGTCACAGAAAAGC
ATCTTACGGATGGCATGACAGTAAGAGAATTATGCAGTGCTGCCATAACCATGAGTGATAACACTGCGGC
CAACTTACTTCTGACAACGATCGGAGGACCGAAGGAGCTAACCGCTTTTTTGCACAACATGGGGGATCAT
GTAACTCGCCTTGATCGTTGGGAACCGGAGCTGAATGAAGCCATACCAAACGACGAGCGTGACACCACGA
TGCCTGTAGCAATGGCAACAACGTTGCGCAAACTATTAACTGGCGAACTACTTACTCTAGCTTCCCGGCA
ACAATTAATAGACTGGATGGAGGCGGATAAAGTTGCAGGACCACTTCTGCGCTCGGCCCTTCCGGCTGGC
TGGTTTATTGCTGATAAATCTGGAGCCGGTGAGCGTGGGTCTCGCGGTATCATTGCAGCACTGGGGCCAG
ATGGTAAGCCCTCCCGTATCGTAGTTATCTACACGACGGGGAGTCAGGCAACTATGGATGAACGAAATAG
ACAGATCGCTGAGATAGGTGCCTCACTGATTAAGCATTGGTAACTGTCAGACCAAGTTTACTCATATATA
CTTTAGATTGATTTAAAACTTCATTTTTAATTTAAAAGGATCTAGGTGAAGATCCTTTTTGATAATCTCA
TGACCAAAATCCCTTAACGTGAGTTTTCGTTCCACTGAGCGTCAGACCCCGTAGAAAAGATCAAAGGATC
TTC
Features (pLannotate 1.2.2; 22 found; start..end, strand, type, name):
      1..589     +  rep_origin     ori: high-copy-number ColE1/pMB1/pBR322/pUC origin of replication
    772..864     +  CDS            lacI (fragment): lac repressor; lacI; The lac repressor binds to the lac operator to inhibit transcription in E. coli. This inhibition can be relieved by adding lactose or isopropyl-β-D-thiogalactopyranoside (IPTG).
    877..898     +  protein_bind   CAP binding site: CAP binding activates transcription in the presence of cAMP. E. coli catabolite activator protein
    913..943     +  promoter       lac promoter: promoter for the E. coli lac operon
    951..967     +  protein_bind   lac operator: The lac repressor binds to the lac operator to inhibit transcription in E. coli. This inhibition can be relieved by adding lactose or isopropyl-β-D-thiogalactopyranoside (IPTG). lac repressor encoded by lacI
   1018..1112    +  repeat_region  AAV2 ITR (fragment): inverted terminal repeat of adeno-associated virus serotype 2 inverted
   1162..1230    +  CDS            large T antigen (fragment): large T antigen from SV40 (simian virus 40)
   1253..1374    +  polyA_signal   SV40 poly(A) signal: SV40 polyadenylation signal
   1390..1978    -  misc_feature   WPRE: woodchuck hepatitis virus posttranscriptional regulatory element
   1985..2092    -  misc_feature   MCS: pBluescript multiple cloning site
   2096..2155    -  CDS            HBB (fragment): HBB_LEPEU - Experimental evidence at protein level: Swiss-Prot protein existence level 1. Involved in oxygen transport from the lung to the various peripheral tissues. From Lepus europaeus (European hare).
   2153..3169    -  intron         chimeric intron: chimera between introns from chicken β-actin and rabbit β-globin
   3170..3450    -  promoter       chicken β-actin promoter: No description available
   3452..3831    -  enhancer       CMV enhancer: human cytomegalovirus immediate early enhancer
   3861..4001    +  repeat_region  AAV2 ITR: inverted terminal repeat of adeno-associated virus serotype 2 inverted
   4010..4164    +  CDS            lacZα (fragment): LacZα fragment of β-galactosidase; lacZ fragment
   4170..4221    -  misc_feature   bom (fragment): basis of mobility region from pBR322
   4240..4620    +  rep_origin     M13 ori (sequence partly withheld): M13 bacteriophage origin of replication; arrow indicates direction of (+) strand synthesis
   4696..4745    -  misc_feature   bom (fragment): basis of mobility region from pBR322
   4847..4882    -  CDS            rop (fragment): Rop protein, which maintains plasmids at low copy number; rop
   4977..5081    +  promoter       AmpR promoter: bla
   5082..5942    +  CDS            AmpR: β-lactamase; bla; confers resistance to ampicillin, carbenicillin, and related antibiotics
