[The description below was written by a language model from this plasmid's Addgene catalogue record and pLannotate feature annotations shown in this document.]
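Description:
CAG-MCS-WPRE-SV40 - GCH1 is an empty adeno-associated virus (AAV) cloning vector, about 6.1 kb, built for placing a gene of interest under the CAG promoter inside an AAV2 ITR-flanked genome. It is propagated in E. coli as a high-copy plasmid through a ColE1/pUC-type origin and selected with ampicillin via the β-lactamase (AmpR) gene and its own promoter. The backbone also carries an M13 phage origin and leftover cloning-vector fragments (lac promoter/operator, lacZα, lacI, bom, rop) that have no role in the payload. The listed host is a recombination-deficient strain, consistent with the usual need to keep the repeat-rich ITRs intact. One ITR is annotated as full length and the other only as a fragment.

Between the ITRs, the expression cassette lies on the reverse strand relative to the sequence numbering. It starts with the CAG promoter, made up of the CMV immediate-early enhancer, the chicken β-actin promoter and a chimeric chicken β-actin/rabbit β-globin intron, which together drive strong, broadly active expression in mammalian cells. A pBluescript-type multiple cloning site follows as the insertion point. It is followed by WPRE, which boosts transcript stability and expression, and then by an SV40 polyadenylation signal. No insert is recorded, and the feature table shows no coding sequence in the cassette. The small HBB and large T antigen matches are incidental to the intron and polyA regions. The record does not explain the "GCH1" suffix in the name. After a transgene is inserted, the plasmid would serve as the transfer plasmid for packaging recombinant AAV, with helper and rep/cap functions supplied separately.
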