Addgene plasmid #230814: CAG-MCS-WPRE-SV40 - GCH1
Purpose: (Empty Backbone) AAV cloning vector for expression under the CAG promoter.
Depositing lab: Kimberly Ritola. Depositing organization: University of North Carolina at Chapel Hill.
Backbone
  Vector backbone: AAV ITR-ITR
  Backbone manufacturer: Ritola Lab
  Vector type: AAV ; Cloning Vector
Growth in bacteria
  Bacterial resistance: Ampicillin, 100 μg/mL
  Growth temperature: 37°C
  Growth strain: NEB Stable
  Copy number: High Copy
Gene/Insert
  Gene/Insert name: None
Terms and licenses: Academic/Nonprofit Terms; Industry Terms: Not Available to Industry
How to cite: CAG-MCS-WPRE-SV40 - GCH1 was a gift from Kimberly Ritola (Addgene plasmid # 230814 ; http://n2t.net/addgene:230814 ; RRID:Addgene_230814)
